>Addgene plasmid #14070 | Alt AlphaPS3 | addgene partial sequence | sequence record 20298 | T3 5'-GCAATTAACCCTCACTAAAGG-3'
CGAATTTCGGTGGGGCAAGATCGTGATTTCTGGGCGCTGCTAGTGTTGGGGCTGTGGTGCTTGTCCAGCC
ACTGCAATGCATTCAACCTATCGCCACTACCCAACCGGCAGATATTGGATCCCCAGTTCGCCACCAATGT
GCCCAAAGTGCGTGCGTCATACTTCGGATTCACGATGAGCCTGCGACCCAATGGACTAGTGATCGGGCGG
ATCCCCCGGGCTGCAGGAATTCGATATCAAGCTTATCGATACCGTCGACCTCGAGGGGGGGCCCGGTACC
CAATTCGCCCTATAGTGAGTCGTATTACGCGCGCTCACTGGCCGTCGTTTTACAACGTCGTGACTGGGAA
AACCCTGGCGTTACCCAACTTAATCGCCTTGCAGCACATCCCCCTTTCGCCAGCTGGCGTAATAGCGAAG
AGGCCCGCACCGATCGCCCTTCCCAACAGTTGCGCAGCCTGAATGGCGAATGGG
[124 nt withheld, positions 475-598]
C
[91 nt withheld, positions 600-690]
A
[49 nt withheld, positions 692-740]
CCT
