[The description below was written by a language model from this plasmid's Addgene catalogue record.]
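Description:
Alt AlphaPS3 is a small cloning plasmid built on the Stratagene pCR-Script SK+ backbone (about 2.96 kb without insert), a phagemid-type vector maintained in E. coli under ampicillin selection. Although catalogued as a bacterial expression vector, its recorded purpose is to serve as a template for probe production rather than to express protein. No feature table is provided, so individual backbone elements such as the origin of replication are not listed in the record, and the copy number is given as unknown.

The insert is a short fragment of roughly 190 bp from the Drosophila melanogaster scab (scb) gene, which encodes the alphaPS3 integrin subunit, an alpha chain that pairs with betaPS and acts in tissue morphogenesis and cell movement during fly development. The "Alt" designation indicates that the fragment corresponds to an alternative form of alphaPS3, though the record does not specify which region or exon it covers, nor its orientation in the vector. It was introduced by restriction enzyme cloning, and the site is flanked by T3 and T7 primer sites, which are listed for sequencing. In vectors of this family these correspond to opposing phage RNA polymerase promoters, an arrangement that generally permits in vitro transcription of either strand of an insert.

According to the depositor, the plasmid can be used to generate a probe that detects the Alt alphaPS3 form. This would suit experiments that examine its expression separately from other alphaPS3 transcripts, for example by hybridisation-based methods, although the record does not state the specific assay.
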