Addgene plasmid #14070: Alt AlphaPS3
Depositing lab: Richard Hynes. Depositing organization: Massachusetts Institute of Technology. Publication: A novel alpha integrin subunit associates with betaPS and functions in tissue morphogenesis and movement during Drosophila development. Stark KA, Yee GH, Roote CE, Williams EL, Zusman S, Hynes RO. Development. 1997 Nov . 124(22):4583-94. PubMed 9409675.
Backbone
  Vector backbone: pCR-Script SK+
  Backbone manufacturer: Stratagene
  Backbone size w/o insert (bp): 2961
  Vector type: Bacterial Expression
Growth in bacteria
  Bacterial resistance: Ampicillin, 100 μg/mL
  Growth temperature: 37°C
  Growth strain: DH5alpha
  Copy number: Unknown
Gene/Insert
  Gene/Insert name: Drosphila Alt Alpha PS3 Integrin (alt names: Drosphila Integrin; scb)
  Species: D. melanogaster (fly)
  Insert size (bp): 190
  GenBank ID: U76605
  Entrez Gene: scb (a.k.a. Dmel_CG8095, CG8095, CT21280, CT36929, Dm0620, Dmel\CG8095, E(Sev-CycE)E93, E(sev-cycE)[e93], ItgalphaPS3, PS3, Vol, aPS3, alpha-PS3, alphaInt3, alphaPS3, alpha[[PS3]], beta[[PS3], l(2)01288, vol)
  Cloning method: Restriction Enzyme
  Sequencing primers: 5′ T3; 3′ T7
Terms and licenses: Academic/Nonprofit Terms; Industry Terms: Not Available to Industry
Depositor comments: This plasmid can be used to produce a probe for detecting Alt AlphaPS3.
How to cite: Alt AlphaPS3 was a gift from Richard Hynes (Addgene plasmid # 14070 ; http://n2t.net/addgene:14070 ; RRID:Addgene_14070)
